Addgene plasmid #15068: pSP64T BMPR (DM#136)
Depositing lab: Douglas Melton. Depositing organization: Harvard University. Publication: Studies with a Xenopus BMP receptor suggest that ventral mesoderm-inducing signals override dorsal signals in vivo. Graff JM, Thies RS, Song JJ, Celeste AJ, Melton DA. Cell. 1994 Oct 7. 79(1):169-79. 10.1016/0092-8674(94)90409-X PubMed 7522972.
Backbone
  Vector backbone: pSP64TNE
  Backbone size w/o insert (bp): 3000
  Vector type: Bacterial Expression
Growth in bacteria
  Bacterial resistance: Ampicillin, 100 μg/mL
  Growth temperature: 37°C
  Growth strain: DH5alpha
  Copy number: High Copy
Gene/Insert
  Gene/Insert name: BMP receptor (alt name: BMPR)
  Species: X. laevis (frog)
  Insert size (bp): 1500
  Entrez Gene: bmpr1a (a.k.a. acvrlk3, alk-3, alk3, cd292, skr5)
  Cloning method: Restriction Enzyme; 5′ cloning site EcoRI (not destroyed); 3′ cloning site EcoRI (not destroyed)
  Sequencing primers: 5′ SP6
Terms and licenses: Academic/Nonprofit Terms; Industry Terms: Not Available to Industry
Depositor comments: To make mRNA for the full length BMP receptor. The clone contains no untranslated sequences.
How to cite: pSP64T BMPR (DM#136) was a gift from Douglas Melton (Addgene plasmid # 15068 ; http://n2t.net/addgene:15068 ; RRID:Addgene_15068)
