[The description below was written by a language model from this plasmid's Addgene catalogue record.]
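Description:
pSP64T BMPR (DM#136) is an in vitro transcription template plasmid carrying the full-length Xenopus laevis BMP receptor (bmpr1a, also known as ALK3) in the pSP64TNE backbone. The repository catalogues it as a bacterial expression vector, but the depositor's stated purpose is to make mRNA for the full-length receptor. It is maintained in E. coli as a high-copy plasmid under ampicillin selection. The backbone is listed at about 3 kb and the insert at about 1.5 kb. The insert was cloned into an EcoRI site, and EcoRI sites are retained at both ends, so it can be excised with a single enzyme. Because the cloning is non-directional, orientation depends on the specific clone.

The depositor notes that the clone contains no untranslated sequences of its own, meaning only the receptor coding region was inserted. The SP6 sequencing primer listed for the 5′ end is consistent with the pSP64T family, in which an SP6 RNA polymerase promoter drives transcription. In those vectors the cloning site is generally flanked by Xenopus β-globin 5′ and 3′ untranslated regions, which improve the stability and translation of synthetic transcripts. The record itself does not itemise these elements, and no feature table is provided, so their presence here is inferred from the backbone name.

The associated publication studies a Xenopus BMP receptor and the balance of ventral mesoderm-inducing and dorsal signals in vivo. This fits use of the plasmid to make synthetic receptor mRNA for expression in frog embryos or oocytes, although the record does not describe a delivery method.
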