>Addgene plasmid #15068 | pSP64T BMPR (DM#136) | addgene partial sequence | sequence record 71466 | Sp6 5'-ATTTAGGTGACACTATAG-3'
TGCGAGCTCAGAATAAACGCTCAACTTTGGCAGATCCGCGGCCGCAGATCTGAATTCATGAGAGAACGAC
TTTTCATTGCATGCTTTGGAGCCTTACTGCTTGTTATTCATACCCAAGGACAGGACTTTAACATCTTGCC
ACACAGAACAGGAATGAAATCCAATTCAGACCCAAAGAAACAGGAAAATGGTGTAACACTGGCACCAGAG
GATACACTACCATTTCTAAACTGTTACTGCTCTGGATACTGTCCTCAAAATGCTGTAAACAATACATGCA
TCACGAATGGCCAATGCTTTGCAATGATTGAAGAAGATGACCATGGGGATATCATTTTAACATCTGGCTG
CATGAAAATGGAAGGTTCAGACTTTCAGTGCAAGGATTCTCCAAAAGCCCTGTCACGGAGAACTATTGAA
TGTTGCCGGACGGATTTCTGTAACAGAGATTTGGAGCCTACGTTGTCACCAAAGATATCAGATGGAGAAT
ATGGCTTGCGCTTCATTGCTCTCATCATTTCATTGGTGGTCTGCTTGATTTTAATTGTGGGCTTCATTCT
TATCATATGGATTTACAAACATAAACTGCATTCCCAAAGGATGCTTTATAACAGAAATTTGGATCCTGAT
GATGCCTTTATACCTGCTGGGGAGTCCCTAAAGGCTCTTATTGATATATCACAAAGCTCTGGTAGTGGCT
CAGGGCTACCATTATTGGTTCAGCGTACTATAGCAAAGCAGATCCAAATGGTTCGACAGATAGGAAAGGG
AAGGTATGGTGAAGTATGGATGGGAAAATGGAGAGGAGAGAAGGTGGCTGTCAAAGTGTTCTTTACTGCT
GAAGAAGCCAGCTGGTTCCGGGAAACTGAAATCTACCAAACTGTTCTCATGCGACATGAAAACATACTTG
GTTTCATAGCAGCTGACATTAAAGGAACAGGTTCATGGACGCAGATGTACCTGATA
